Addgene plasmid #134796: pED14xQ-4
Purpose: IPTG inducible expression of Q-TAGA-Evo2 qtRNA
Depositing lab: Ahmed Badran. Depositing organization: Broad Institute. Publication: Multiplex suppression of four quadruplet codons via tRNA directed evolution. DeBenedictis EA, Carver GD, Chung CZ, Soll D, Badran AH. Nat Commun. 2021 Sep 29;12(1):5706. doi: 10.1038/s41467-021-25948-y. PubMed 34588441.
Backbone
  Vector backbone: RK2 SpecR
  Total vector size (bp): 3240
  Vector type: Bacterial Expression, Synthetic Biology
Growth in bacteria
  Bacterial resistance: Spectinomycin, 50 μg/mL
  Growth temperature: 37°C
  Growth strain: DH5alpha
  Growth instructions: Grow in glucose to suppress expression of qtRNA
  Copy number: Low Copy
Gene/Insert
  Gene/Insert name: Q-TAGA-Evo2 qtRNA
  Species: Synthetic
Terms and licenses: Academic/Nonprofit Terms; Industry Terms: Not Available to Industry
Depositor comments: The lacI repressor must also be expressed in order to make the ProK-LacI promoter IPTG-inducible. These can be provided by the host strain, or on another plasmid. For example, E coli S2060s (Addgene Bacterial strain #105064), encode lacI.
How to cite: pED14xQ-4 was a gift from Ahmed Badran (Addgene plasmid # 134796 ; http://n2t.net/addgene:134796 ; RRID:Addgene_134796)
