[The description below was written by a language model from this plasmid's Addgene catalogue record and pLannotate feature annotations shown in this document.]
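Description:
pED14xQ-4 is a small (about 3.2 kb), low-copy bacterial expression plasmid built on an RK2 (IncP) backbone for use in E. coli synthetic biology work. Replication depends on the oriV origin, annotated as a fragment spanning the sequence start, together with the plasmid-encoded trfA gene, whose protein product binds and activates oriV. Selection is by spectinomycin, provided by the aadA aminoglycoside adenylyltransferase (SmR, which also confers streptomycin resistance), with an AmpR (bla) promoter annotated immediately upstream of it.

The payload is a synthetic quadruplet-decoding tRNA, Q-TAGA-Evo2 qtRNA. The name suggests a glutamine-type scaffold evolved to read the four-base codon TAGA, though the record does not spell out these details. The feature table shows a roughly 70 nt tRNA on the reverse strand, with a lac operator upstream of it in the direction of transcription and a putative bacterial terminator fragment downstream. An rrnB T1 terminator lies further upstream of the cassette, likely insulating it from read-through. The depositor describes the promoter as ProK-LacI; the promoter itself is not annotated in the table, only its operator. Because the plasmid does not carry lacI, IPTG-inducible control requires that the lac repressor be supplied by the host strain or by a second plasmid. The record also indicates that glucose is used to keep qtRNA expression suppressed during propagation.

The construct comes from work on directed evolution of tRNAs for multiplexed suppression of quadruplet codons. It serves to supply this evolved qtRNA on demand, presumably alongside compatible plasmids carrying reporters or genes that contain the corresponding four-base codon.
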