Features (pLannotate 1.2.2; 8 found; start..end, strand, type, name):
    393..1541    +  CDS            trfA: trans-acting replication protein that binds to and activates oriV
   1571..1642    +  promoter       AmpR promoter: bla
   1643..2434    +  CDS            SmR: aminoglycoside adenylyltransferase (Murphy, 1985); aadA; confers resistance to spectinomycin and streptomycin
   2533..2562    -  terminator     bacterial terminator (fragment): putative bacterial transcription terminator
   2604..2675    -  ncRNA          tRNA: Accession: RF00005 - tRNA
   2720..2736    -  protein_bind   lac operator: The lac repressor binds to the lac operator to inhibit transcription in E. coli. This inhibition can be relieved by adding lactose or isopropyl-β-D-thiogalactopyranoside (IPTG). lac repressor encoded by lacI
   2928..2972    -  terminator     rrnB T1 terminator: transcription terminator T1 from the E. coli rrnB gene
   2988..246     +  rep_origin     oriV (fragment) (across the origin): incP origin of replication
>Addgene plasmid #134796 | pED14xQ-4 | addgene full sequence | sequence record 266387 | Addgene NGS Result
CACTTGAGGGGCAGAGTGCTGACAGATGAGGGGCGCACCTATTGACATTTGAGGGGCTGTCCACAGGCAG
AAAATCCAGCATTTGCAAGGGTTTCCGCCCGTTTTTCGGCCACCGCTAACCTGTCTTTTAACCTGCTTTT
AAACCAATATTTATAAACCTTGTTTTTAACCAGGGCTGCGCCCTGTGCGCGTGACCGCGCACGCCGAAGG
GGGGTGCCCCCCCTTCTCGAACCCTCCCGGCCCGCTAACGCGGGCCTCCCATCCCCCCAGGGGCTGCGCC
CCTCGGCCGCGAACGGCCTCACCCCAAAAATGGAGGTTTCTCTTCTTTCACTTTACGGCTAGCTCAGCCC
TAGGTATTATGCTAGCAGCCCCATACGATATAAGGAGGGTGAATGAATCGGACGTTTGACCGGAAGGCAT
ACAGGCAAGAACTGATCGACGCGGGGTTTTCCGCCGAGGATGCCGAAACCATCGCAAGCCGCACCGTCAT
GCGTGCGCCCCGCGAAACCTTCCAGTCCGTCGGCTCGATGGTCCAGCAAGCTACGGCCAAGATCGAGCGC
GACAGCGTGCAACTGGCTCCCCCTGCCCTGCCCGCGCCATCGGCCGCCGTGGAGCGTTCGCGTCGTCTCG
AACAGGAGGCGGCAGGTTTGGCGAAGTCGATGACCATCGACACGCGAGGAACTATGACGACCAAGAAGCG
AAAAACCGCCGGCGAGGACCTGGCAAAACAGGTCAGCGAGGCCAAGCAGGCCGCGTTGCTGAAACACACG
AAGCAGCAGATCAAGGAAATGCAGCTTTCCTTGTTCGATATTGCGCCGTGGCCGGACACGATGCGAGCGA
TGCCAAACGACACGGCCCGCTCTGCCCTGTTCACCACGCGCAACAAGAAAATCCCGCGCGAGGCGCTGCA
AAACAAGGTCATTTTCCACGTCAACAAGGACGTGAAGATCACCTACACCGGCGTCGAGCTGCGGGCCGAC
GATGACGAACTGGTGTGGCAGCAGGTGTTGGAGTACGCGAAGCGCACCCCTATCGGCGAGCCGATCACCT
TCACGTTCTACGAGCTTTGCCAGGACCTGGGCTGGTCGATCAATGGCCGGTATTACACGAAGGCCGAGGA
ATGCCTGTCGCGCCTACAGGCGACGGCGATGGGCTTCACGTCCGACCGCGTTGGGCACCTGGAATCGGTG
TCGCTGCTGCACCGCTTCCGCGTCCTGGACCGTGGCAAGAAAACGTCCCGTTGCCAGGTCCTGATCGACG
AGGAAATCGTCGTGCTGTTTGCTGGCGACCACTACACGAAATTCATATGGGAGAAGTACCGCAAGCTGTC
GCCGACGGCCCGACGGATGTTCGACTATTTCAGCTCGCACCGGGAGCCGTACCCGCTCAAGCTGGAAACC
TTCCGCCTCATGTGCGGATCGGATTCCACCCGCGTGAAGAAGTGGCGCGAGCAGGTCGGCGAAGCCTGCG
AAGAGTTGCGAGGCAGCGGCCTGGTGGAACACGCCTGGGTCAATGATGACCTGGTGCATTGCAAACGCTA
GACGGCCTATTTGGCCTATTTTTCTAAATACATTCAAATATGTATCCGCTCATGAGACAATAACCCTGAT
AAATGCTTCAATAATATTGAAAAAGGAAGAGTATGAGGGAAGCGGTGATCGCCGAAGTATCGACTCAACT
ATCAGAGGTAGTTGGCGTCATCGAGCGCCATCTCGAACCGACGTTGCTGGCCGTACATTTGTACGGCTCC
GCAGTGGATGGCGGCCTGAAGCCACACAGTGATATTGATTTGCTGGTTACGGTGACCGTAAGGCTTGATG
AAACAACGCGGCGAGCTTTGATCAACGACCTTTTGGAAACTTCGGCTTCCCCTGGAGAGAGCGAGATTCT
CCGCGCTGTAGAAGTCACCATTGTTGTGCACGACGACATCATTCCGTGGCGTTATCCAGCTAAGCGCGAA
CTGCAATTTGGAGAATGGCAGCGCAATGACATTCTTGCAGGTATCTTCGAGCCAGCCACGATCGACATTG
ATCTGGCTATCTTGCTGACAAAAGCAAGAGAACATAGCGTTGCCTTGGTAGGTCCAGCGGCGGAGGAACT
CTTTGATCCGGTTCCTGAACAGGATCTATTTGAGGCGCTAAATGAAACCTTAACGCTATGGAACTCGCCG
CCCGACTGGGCTGGCGATGAGCGAAATGTAGTGCTTACGTTGTCCCGCATTTGGTACAGCGCAGTAACCG
GCAAAATCGCGCCGAAGGATGTCGCTGCCGACTGGGCAATGGAGCGCCTGCCGGCCCAGTATCAGCCCGT
CATACTTGAAGCTAGACAGGCTTATCTTGGACAAGAAGAAGATCGCTTGGCCTCGCGCGCAGATCAGTTG
GAAGAATTTGTCCACTACGTGAAAGGCGAGATCACCAAGGTAGTCGGCAAATAAACGCCATGGGCATTAA
AAAATGCCCTCTTGGGTTATCAAGAGGGTCATTATATTTGCTGAGGAGTGCCGTTAATTAAGTCGGATGA
ATGGCAGAAGCTTAAAAAAAATCCTTAGCTTTCGCTAAGGATCTGCAGGTCGACGGATCCTCGAAGCGAG
CTTTTTTAATGTGGCTGGGGTACGAGGATTCGAACCTCGGATGCCGGAATTAGAAGTCCGGTGCCTTACC
GCTTGGCGATACCCCAACTGGGTGCACTTACAAGGTAAGGGACCCATCTTGTCTGCTAATTGTTATCCGC
TCACAATTATCTTACTGCGCAGATACGCCCTCGTCAATCCCTTAATAGCAAAATGCCTTTTGATCGGCGA
GAAAGTCAGCAGGCCGCTTAGTTAGCCGTGCACTGATCATATCGTCAATTATTACCTCCACGGGGAGAGC
CTGAGCAAACTGGCCTCAGGCATTTGAGAAGCACAAGGGTCCCTAAGTCTCCTCAGCAAAACGAAAGGCC
CAGTCTTTCGACTGAGCCTTTCGTTTTATTTGACCGGATGTCCTCTTACTGACAGATGAGGGGCGGACGT
TGACACTTGAGGGGCCGACTCACCCGGCGCGGCGTTGACAGATGAGGGGCAGGCTCGATTTCGGCCGGCG
ACGTGGAGCTGGCCAGCCTCGCAAATCGGCGAAAACGCCTGATTTTACGCGAGTTTCCCACAGATGATGT
GGACAAGCCTGGGGATAAGTGCCCTGCGGTATTGACACTTGAGGGGCGCGACTACTGACAGATGAGGGGC
GCGATCCTTGA
